Addgene plasmid #175459: EPB41L3A-c001
Purpose: Protein expression in bacterial cells. FERM domain, M1-L390.
Depositing lab: Opher Gileadi. Depositing organization: University of Oxford.
Backbone
  Vector backbone: pNIC28-Bsa4
  Vector type: Bacterial Expression
Growth in bacteria
  Bacterial resistance: Kanamycin, 50 μg/mL
  Growth temperature: 37°C
  Growth strain: DH5alpha
  Copy number: High Copy
Gene/Insert
  Gene/Insert name: EPB41L3 (alt name: 4.1B|DAL-1|DAL1)
  Species: H. sapiens (human)
  Entrez Gene: EPB41L3 (a.k.a. 4.1B, DAL-1, DAL1)
  Tag / fusion protein: His6-TEV (N terminal on insert)
  Cloning method: Ligation Independent Cloning
Terms and licenses: Academic/Nonprofit Terms; Industry Terms: Not Available to Industry
Depositor comments: Ligation-independent cloning 5' site GTACTTCCAATCCAT; 3' site TATCCACCTTTACT. Gileadi lab uses BL21(DE3)-R3-pRARE2 cells for expression.
How to cite: EPB41L3A-c001 was a gift from Opher Gileadi (Addgene plasmid # 175459 ; http://n2t.net/addgene:175459 ; RRID:Addgene_175459)
