[The description below was written by a language model from this plasmid's Addgene catalogue record and pLannotate feature annotations shown in this document.]
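Description:
EPB41L3A-c001 is a bacterial expression plasmid built on the pNIC28-Bsa4 backbone, a pET-style vector designed for ligation-independent cloning. It carries residues M1–L390 of human EPB41L3 (also called 4.1B or DAL-1), a segment corresponding to the protein's FERM domain. The plasmid is selected with kanamycin through an aminoglycoside phosphotransferase (KanR) gene and replicates from a ColE1/pMB1-type origin. The catalogue lists it as high copy, although the feature table also shows the pBR322-derived rop and bom elements, with rop normally acting to moderate copy number. An f1 origin is present, along with short tetracycline-resistance fragments that are backbone remnants rather than functional markers.

Expression is driven by a T7 promoter followed directly by a lac operator, with a T7 gene 10 ribosome binding site upstream of the coding region and a T7 terminator downstream. The plasmid-borne lacI gene supplies repressor, so transcription is held off until induction with IPTG in a host that provides T7 RNA polymerase. The depositor notes use of a BL21(DE3) derivative carrying a rare-codon plasmid for expression. According to the record, the insert is fused at its N terminus to a His6 tag followed by a TEV protease site, allowing metal-affinity purification and subsequent tag removal. The automated annotation does not mark this N-terminal tag. It labels the insert by homology to the mouse orthologue, although the catalogue gives the species as human. It also detects His-tag and T7 gene 10-like fragments downstream of the insert, and the record does not say whether these vector sequences are translated. The construct is intended for producing recombinant FERM domain protein in E. coli.
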