Features (pLannotate 1.2.2; 19 found; start..end, strand, type, name):
     12..34      +  RBS            RBS: efficient ribosome binding site from bacteriophage T7 gene 10 (Olins and Rangwala, 1989)
    108..1277    +  CDS            Epb41l3 (fragment): E41L3_MOUSE - Also known as Dal1 From Mus musculus (Mouse).
   1343..1360    +  CDS            9xHis (fragment): 9xHis affinity tag
   1370..1419    +  CDS            SET1 (fragment): solubility-enhancement tag derived from T7 phage gene 10B
   1427..1474    +  terminator     T7 terminator: transcription terminator for bacteriophage T7 RNA polymerase
   1511..1939    +  rep_origin     f1 ori (sequence partly withheld): f1 bacteriophage origin of replication; arrow indicates direction of (+) strand synthesis
   1992..2049    +  promoter       AmpR promoter (fragment): bla
   2058..2873    -  CDS            KanR: aminoglycoside phosphotransferase; aph(3')-Ia; confers resistance to kanamycin in bacteria or G418 (Geneticin®) in eukaryotes
   2995..3583    +  rep_origin     ori: high-copy-number ColE1/pMB1/pBR322/pUC origin of replication
   3769..3908    -  misc_feature   bom: basis of mobility region from pBR322
   4010..4201    -  CDS            rop: Rop protein, which maintains plasmids at low copy number; rop
   4218..4598    +  CDS            YPB1_ECOLX: Protein predicted: Swiss-Prot protein existence level 4. From Escherichia coli.
   4670..4961    -  CDS            TcR (fragment): tetracycline efflux protein; tet; confers resistance to tetracycline
   4976..4997    -  protein_bind   CAP binding site: CAP binding activates transcription in the presence of cAMP. E. coli catabolite activator protein
   5010..6092    -  CDS            lacI: lac repressor; lacI; The lac repressor binds to the lac operator to inhibit transcription in E. coli. This inhibition can be relieved by adding lactose or isopropyl-β-D-thiogalactopyranoside (IPTG).
   6093..6170    -  promoter       lacI promoter: lacI
   6178..6457    -  CDS            TcR (fragment): tetracycline efflux protein; tet; confers resistance to tetracycline
   6479..6497    +  promoter       T7 promoter: promoter for bacteriophage T7 RNA polymerase
   6498..6522    +  protein_bind   lac operator: The lac repressor binds to the lac operator to inhibit transcription in E. coli. This inhibition can be relieved by adding lactose or isopropyl-β-D-thiogalactopyranoside (IPTG). lac repressor encoded by lacI
>Addgene plasmid #175459 | EPB41L3A-c001 | addgene full sequence | sequence record 353138 | Addgene NGS Result
CTAGAAATAATTTTGTTTAACTTTAAGAAGGAGATATACATATGCACCATCATCATCATCATTCTTCTGG
TGTAGATCTGGGTACCGAGAACCTGTACTTCCAATCCATGACGACCGAATCTGGATCAGACTCGGAATCC
AAGCCGGACCAGGAGGCCGAGCCCCAGGAGGCGGCGGGGGCGCAGGGGCGCGCGGGGGCGCCCGTGCCGG
AGCCGCCCAAGGAGGAGCAGCAGCAGGCCCTGGAGCAGTTCGCCGCCGCTGCAGCGCACAGCACCCCGGT
GCGGAGGGAGGTCACTGACAAGGAACAGGAGTTTGCTGCCAGGGCTGCAAAACAGCTCGAATATCAGCAA
TTAGAAGACGATAAACTTTCTCAGAAATCATCTAGCAGTAAACTCTCTCGGTCTCCATTAAAGATTGTCA
AAAAGCCTAAAAGCATGCAGTGCAAAGTGATACTTCTCGATGGATCAGAATATACCTGTGATGTAGAGAA
ACGCTCCAGAGGACAAGTGCTGTTTGATAAAGTGTGTGAACACTTGAACTTGCTAGAGAAAGACTACTTT
GGGCTTACGTATCGAGATGCTGAAAACCAGAAGAATTGGTTGGACCCTGCTAAGGAAATAAAAAAACAGG
TTCGAAGTGGTGCTTGGCACTTTTCATTTAATGTGAAATTTTATCCACCAGACCCTGCCCAACTATCTGA
AGATATCACCAGGTACTACCTCTGCTTGCAGTTGCGAGATGACATCGTGTCCGGAAGGCTGCCCTGCTCC
TTTGTTACCCTGGCCTTGCTGGGCTCCTACACTGTCCAGTCAGAGCTCGGAGACTATGACCCAGATGAAT
GTGGGAGCGATTACATTAGTGAGTTCCGCTTTGCACCAAACCACACTAAAGAACTGGAAGACAAAGTGAT
CGAGCTGCACAAGAGCCACAGAGGAATGACGCCAGCAGAAGCAGAGATGCATTTCTTGGAAAATGCCAAA
AAATTATCAATGTATGGGGTAGATTTACATCATGCTAAGGACTCAGAAGGGGTAGAAATTATGTTAGGAG
TTTGTGCAAGTGGTCTGTTGATATATCGCGACCGGCTGCGAATAAACAGATTTGCCTGGCCCAAGGTTCT
AAAGATTTCATACAAACGGAACAACTTTTACATTAAGATCCGGCCGGGAGAGTTTGAACAATTTGAAAGC
ACCATTGGGTTTAAGCTGCCAAACCATCGAGCTGCCAAGCGTTTATGGAAAGTATGTGTTGAGCATCATA
CATTTTTCAGACTACTGTGACAGTAAAGGTGGATACGGATCCGAATTCGAGCTCCGTCGACAAGCTTGCG
GCCGCACTCGAGCACCACCACCACCACCACTGAGATCCGGCTGCTAACAAAGCCCGAAAGGAAGCTGAGT
TGGCTGCTGCCACCGCTGAGCAATAACTAGCATAACCCCTTGGGGCCTCTAAACGGGTCTTGAGGGGTTT
TTTGCTGAAAGGAGGAACTATATCCGGATTGGCGAATGGG
[124 nt withheld, positions 1511-1634]
C
[91 nt withheld, positions 1636-1726]
A
[49 nt withheld, positions 1728-1776]
CCTTTGACGTTGGAGTCCACGTTCTTT
[37 nt withheld, positions 1804-1840]
ACCCTATCTCGGTCTATTCTTTTGATTTATAAGGGATTTTGCCGATTTCGGCCTATTGGTTAAAAAATGA
GCTGATTTAACAAAAATTTAACGCGAATTTTAACAAAATATTAACGCTTACAATTTAGGTGGCACTTTTC
GGGGAAATGTGCGCGGAACCCCTATTTGTTTATTTTTCTAAATACATTCAAATATGTATCCGCTCATGAA
TTAATTCTTAGAAAAACTCATCGAGCATCAAATGAAACTGCAATTTATTCATATCAGGATTATCAATACC
ATATTTTTGAAAAAGCCGTTTCTGTAATGAAGGAGAAAACTCACCGAGGCAGTTCCATAGGATGGCAAGA
TCCTGGTATCGGTCTGCGATTCCGACTCGTCCAACATCAATACAACCTATTAATTTCCCCTCGTCAAAAA
TAAGGTTATCAAGTGAGAAATCACCATGAGTGACGACTGAATCCGGTGAGAATGGCAAAAGTTTATGCAT
TTCTTTCCAGACTTGTTCAACAGGCCAGCCATTACGCTCGTCATCAAAATCACTCGCATCAACCAAACCG
TTATTCATTCGTGATTGCGCCTGAGCGAGACGAAATACGCGATCGCTGTTAAAAGGACAATTACAAACAG
GAATCGAATGCAACCGGCGCAGGAACACTGCCAGCGCATCAACAATATTTTCACCTGAATCAGGATATTC
TTCTAATACCTGGAATGCTGTTTTCCCGGGGATCGCAGTGGTGAGTAACCATGCATCATCAGGAGTACGG
ATAAAATGCTTGATGGTCGGAAGAGGCATAAATTCCGTCAGCCAGTTTAGTCTGACCATCTCATCTGTAA
CATCATTGGCAACGCTACCTTTGCCATGTTTCAGAAACAACTCTGGCGCATCGGGCTTCCCATACAATCG
ATAGATTGTCGCACCTGATTGCCCGACATTATCGCGAGCCCATTTATACCCATATAAATCAGCATCCATG
TTGGAATTTAATCGCGGCCTAGAGCAAGACGTTTCCCGTTGAATATGGCTCATAACACCCCTTGTATTAC
TGTTTATGTAAGCAGACAGTTTTATTGTTCATGACCAAAATCCCTTAACGTGAGTTTTCGTTCCACTGAG
CGTCAGACCCCGTAGAAAAGATCAAAGGATCTTCTTGAGATCCTTTTTTTCTGCGCGTAATCTGCTGCTT
GCAAACAAAAAAACCACCGCTACCAGCGGTGGTTTGTTTGCCGGATCAAGAGCTACCAACTCTTTTTCCG
AAGGTAACTGGCTTCAGCAGAGCGCAGATACCAAATACTGTCCTTCTAGTGTAGCCGTAGTTAGGCCACC
ACTTCAAGAACTCTGTAGCACCGCCTACATACCTCGCTCTGCTAATCCTGTTACCAGTGGCTGCTGCCAG
TGGCGATAAGTCGTGTCTTACCGGGTTGGACTCAAGACGATAGTTACCGGATAAGGCGCAGCGGTCGGGC
TGAACGGGGGGTTCGTGCACACAGCCCAGCTTGGAGCGAACGACCTACACCGAACTGAGATACCTACAGC
GTGAGCTATGAGAAAGCGCCACGCTTCCCGAAGGGAGAAAGGCGGACAGGTATCCGGTAAGCGGCAGGGT
CGGAACAGGAGAGCGCACGAGGGAGCTTCCAGGGGGAAACGCCTGGTATCTTTATAGTCCTGTCGGGTTT
CGCCACCTCTGACTTGAGCGTCGATTTTTGTGATGCTCGTCAGGGGGGCGGAGCCTATGGAAAAACGCCA
GCAACGCGGCCTTTTTACGGTTCCTGGCCTTTTGCTGGCCTTTTGCTCACATGTTCTTTCCTGCGTTATC
CCCTGATTCTGTGGATAACCGTATTACCGCCTTTGAGTGAGCTGATACCGCTCGCCGCAGCCGAACGACC
GAGCGCAGCGAGTCAGTGAGCGAGGAAGCGGAAGAGCGCCTGATGCGGTATTTTCTCCTTACGCATCTGT
GCGGTATTTCACACCGCAATGGTGCACTCTCAGTACAATCTGCTCTGATGCCGCATAGTTAAGCCAGTAT
ACACTCCGCTATCGCTACGTGACTGGGTCATGGCTGCGCCCCGACACCCGCCAACACCCGCTGACGCGCC
CTGACGGGCTTGTCTGCTCCCGGCATCCGCTTACAGACAAGCTGTGACCGTCTCCGGGAGCTGCATGTGT
CAGAGGTTTTCACCGTCATCACCGAAACGCGCGAGGCAGCTGCGGTAAAGCTCATCAGCGTGGTCGTGAA
GCGATTCACAGATGTCTGCCTGTTCATCCGCGTCCAGCTCGTTGAGTTTCTCCAGAAGCGTTAATGTCTG
GCTTCTGATAAAGCGGGCCATGTTAAGGGCGGTTTTTTCCTGTTTGGTCACTGATGCCTCCGTGTAAGGG
GGATTTCTGTTCATGGGGGTAATGATACCGATGAAACGAGAGAGGATGCTCACGATACGGGTTACTGATG
ATGAACATGCCCGGTTACTGGAACGTTGTGAGGGTAAACAACTGGCGGTATGGATGCGGCGGGACCAGAG
AAAAATCACTCAGGGTCAATGCCAGCGCTTCGTTAATACAGATGTAGGTGTTCCACAGGGTAGCCAGCAG
CATCCTGCGATGCAGATCCGGAACATAATGGTGCAGGGCGCTGACTTCCGCGTTTCCAGACTTTACGAAA
CACGGAAACCGAAGACCATTCATGTTGTTGCTCAGGTCGCAGACGTTTTGCAGCAGCAGTCGCTTCACGT
TCGCTCGCGTATCGGTGATTCATTCTGCTAACCAGTAAGGCAACCCCGCCAGCCTAGCCGGGTCCTCAAC
GACAGGAGCACGATCATGCGCACCCGTGGGGCCGCCATGCCGGCGATAATGGCCTGCTTCTCGCCGAAAC
GTTTGGTGGCGGGACCAGTGACGAAGGCTTGAGCGAGGGCGTGCAAGATTCCGAATACCGCAAGCGACAG
GCCGATCATCGTCGCGCTCCAGCGAAAGCGGTCCTCGCCGAAAATGACCCAGAGCGCTGCCGGCACCTGT
CCTACGAGTTGCATGATAAAGAAGACAGTCATAAGTGCGGCGACGATAGTCATGCCCCGCGCCCACCGGA
AGGAGCTGACTGGGTTGAAGGCTCTCAAGGGCATCGGTCGAGATCCCGGTGCCTAATGAGTGAGCTAACT
TACATTAATTGCGTTGCGCTCACTGCCCGCTTTCCAGTCGGGAAACCTGTCGTGCCAGCTGCATTAATGA
ATCGGCCAACGCGCGGGGAGAGGCGGTTTGCGTATTGGGCGCCAGGGTGGTTTTTCTTTTCACCAGTGAG
ACGGGCAACAGCTGATTGCCCTTCACCGCCTGGCCCTGAGAGAGTTGCAGCAAGCGGTCCACGCTGGTTT
GCCCCAGCAGGCGAAAATCCTGTTTGATGGTGGTTAACGGCGGGATATAACATGAGCTGTCTTCGGTATC
GTCGTATCCCACTACCGAGATATCCGCACCAACGCGCAGCCCGGACTCGGTAATGGCGCGCATTGCGCCC
AGCGCCATCTGATCGTTGGCAACCAGCATCGCAGTGGGAACGATGCCCTCATTCAGCATTTGCATGGTTT
GTTGAAAACCGGACATGGCACTCCAGTCGCCTTCCCGTTCCGCTATCGGCTGAATTTGATTGCGAGTGAG
ATATTTATGCCAGCCAGCCAGACGCAGACGCGCCGAGACAGAACTTAATGGGCCCGCTAACAGCGCGATT
TGCTGGTGACCCAATGCGACCAGATGCTCCACGCCCAGTCGCGTACCGTCTTCATGGGAGAAAATAATAC
TGTTGATGGGTGTCTGGTCAGAGACATCAAGAAATAACGCCGGAACATTAGTGCAGGCAGCTTCCACAGC
AATGGCATCCTGGTCATCCAGCGGATAGTTAATGATCAGCCCACTGACGCGTTGCGCGAGAAGATTGTGC
ACCGCCGCTTTACAGGCTTCGACGCCGCTTCGTTCTACCATCGACACCACCACGCTGGCACCCAGTTGAT
CGGCGCGAGATTTAATCGCCGCGACAATTTGCGACGGCGCGTGCAGGGCCAGACTGGAGGTGGCAACGCC
AATCAGCAACGACTGTTTGCCCGCCAGTTGTTGTGCCACGCGGTTGGGAATGTAATTCAGCTCCGCCATC
GCCGCTTCCACTTTTTCCCGCGTTTTCGCAGAAACGTGGCTGGCCTGGTTCACCACGCGGGAAACGGTCT
GATAAGAGACACCGGCATACTCTGCGACATCGTATAACGTTACTGGTTTCACATTCACCACCCTGAATTG
ACTCTCTTCCGGGCGCTATCATGCCATACCGCGAAAGGTTTTGCGCCATTCGATGGTGTCCGGGATCTCG
ACGCTCTCCCTTATGCGACTCCTGCATTAGGAAGCAGCCCAGTAGTAGGTTGAGGCCGTTGAGCACCGCC
GCCGCAAGGAATGGTGCATGCAAGGAGATGGCGCCCAACAGTCCCCCGGCCACGGGGCCTGCCACCATAC
CCACGCCGAAACAAGCGCTCATGAGCCCGAAGTGGCGAGCCCGATCTTCCCCATCGGTGATGTCGGCGAT
ATAGGCGCCAGCAACCGCACCTGTGGCGCCGGTGATGCCGGCCACGATGCGTCCGGCGTAGAGGATCGAG
ATCTCGATCCCGCGAAATTAATACGACTCACTATAGGGGAATTGTGAGCGGATAACAATTCCCCT
