>Addgene plasmid #175459 | EPB41L3A-c001 | depositor partial sequence | sequence record 340359 | Coding sequence (including tags)
CATATGCACCATCATCATCATCATTCTTCTGGTGTAGATCTGGGTACCGAGAACCTGTACTTCCAATCCA
TGACGACCGAATCTGGATCAGACTCGGAATCCAAGCCGGACCAGGAGGCCGAGCCCCAGGAGGCGGCGGG
GGCGCAGGGGCGCGCGGGGGCGCCCGTGCCGGAGCCGCCCAAGGAGGAGCAGCAGCAGGCCCTGGAGCAG
TTCGCCGCCGCTGCAGCGCACAGCACCCCGGTGCGGAGGGAGGTCACTGACAAGGAACAGGAGTTTGCTG
CCAGGGCTGCAAAACAGCTCGAATATCAGCAATTAGAAGACGATAAACTTTCTCAGAAATCATCTAGCAG
TAAACTCTCTCGGTCTCCATTAAAGATTGTCAAAAAGCCTAAAAGCATGCAGTGCAAAGTGATACTTCTC
GATGGATCAGAATATACCTGTGATGTAGAGAAACGCTCCAGAGGACAAGTGCTGTTTGATAAAGTGTGTG
AACACTTGAACTTGCTAGAGAAAGACTACTTTGGGCTTACGTATCGAGATGCTGAAAACCAGAAGAATTG
GTTGGACCCTGCTAAGGAAATAAAAAAACAGGTTCGAAGTGGTGCTTGGCACTTTTCATTTAATGTGAAA
TTTTATCCACCAGACCCTGCCCAACTATCTGAAGATATCACCAGGTACTACCTCTGCTTGCAGTTGCGAG
ATGACATCGTGTCCGGAAGGCTGCCCTGCTCCTTTGTTACCCTGGCCTTGCTGGGCTCCTACACTGTCCA
GTCAGAGCTCGGAGACTATGACCCAGATGAATGTGGGAGCGATTACATTAGTGAGTTCCGCTTTGCACCA
AACCACACTAAAGAACTGGAAGACAAAGTGATCGAGCTGCACAAGAGCCACAGAGGAATGACGCCAGCAG
AAGCAGAGATGCATTTCTTGGAAAATGCCAAAAAATTATCAATGTATGGGGTAGATTTACATCATGCTAA
GGACTCAGAAGGGGTAGAAATTATGTTAGGAGTTTGTGCAAGTGGTCTGTTGATATATCGCGACCGGCTG
CGAATAAACAGATTTGCCTGGCCCAAGGTTCTAAAGATTTCATACAAACGGAACAACTTTTACATTAAGA
TCCGGCCGGGAGAGTTTGAACAATTTGAAAGCACCATTGGGTTTAAGCTGCCAAACCATCGAGCTGCCAA
GCGTTTATGGAAAGTATGTGTTGAGCATCATACATTTTTCAGACTACTGTGACAGTAAAGGTGGATACGG
ATCCGAA
